Addgene plasmid #234660: cBEST4
Purpose: Expresses cytosine base editor - spCas9n (D10A) fused to APOBEC1 and UGI, Include Golden Gate compatible cassette for sgRNA insertion
Depositing lab: Mingzi M. Zhang. Depositing organization: National Health Research Institutes (NHRI). Publication: Highly efficient CRISPR-Cas9 base editing in Bifidobacterium with bypass of restriction modification systems. Lin H-C, Hsiao W-C, Hsu Y-C, Lin M-C, Hsu C-C, Zhang MM. Appl Environ Microbiol. 2025 Mar 10:e0198524. doi: 10.1128/aem.01985-24. PubMed 40062897.
Backbone
  Vector backbone: pMDY23
  Vector type: Bacterial Expression, CRISPR, Synthetic Biology
Growth in bacteria
  Bacterial resistance: Chloramphenicol, 25 μg/mL
  Growth temperature: 37°C
  Growth strain: DH5alpha
  Copy number: Low Copy
Gene/Insert 1
  Gene/Insert name: spCas9 cytosine base editor (alt name: APOBEC1-spCas9n-UGI fusion protein)
  Species: Synthetic
  Insert size (bp): 5100
  Promoter: P3
  Cloning method: Restriction Enzyme; 5′ cloning site EcoRI (not destroyed); 3′ cloning site SpeI (not destroyed)
  Sequencing primers: 5′ GCAATTAACCCTCACTAAAGG
Gene/Insert 2
  Gene/Insert name: Golden Gate compatible sgRNA insertion cassette
  Species: Synthetic
  Promoter: tcp830
  Cloning method: Restriction Enzyme; 5′ cloning site SpeI (not destroyed); 3′ cloning site NotI (not destroyed)
  Sequencing primers: 5′ GGGAAACGCCTGGTATCTTT
Resource information
  A portion of this plasmid was derived from a plasmid made by: Base editor coding sequence was obtained from pCRISPR-cBEST (Addgene 125689) Golden Gate-compatible sgRNA cassette was obtained from pCRISPomyces-2 (Addgene 61737)
Terms and licenses: Academic/Nonprofit Terms; Industry Terms: Not Available to Industry
How to cite: cBEST4 was a gift from Mingzi M. Zhang (Addgene plasmid # 234660 ; http://n2t.net/addgene:234660 ; RRID:Addgene_234660)
