[The description below was written by a language model from this plasmid's Addgene catalogue record and pLannotate feature annotations shown in this document.]
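Description:
cBEST4 is a bacterial CRISPR cytosine base-editing plasmid built on the pMDY23 backbone, described in work on base editing in Bifidobacterium. It is propagated in E. coli through a ColE1/pMB1-type origin and selected with chloramphenicol via a Staphylococcus aureus-type cat gene. The catalogue lists it as low copy, although the annotation tool labels the origin as a high-copy family member. About 1.9 kb downstream of cat carries no annotated features. Any replicon for the target host would presumably lie there, but the record does not state this.

The main payload is a roughly 5.1 kb synthetic fusion of rat APOBEC1 cytidine deaminase, Streptococcus pyogenes Cas9 nickase (D10A) and the phage PBS2 uracil glycosylase inhibitor (UGI), taken from pCRISPR-cBEST. The deaminase converts cytosines to uracil in the strand displaced by guide binding. UGI blocks uracil excision repair, and the nick on the opposite strand biases repair toward a C-to-T outcome without a double-strand break. The catalogue names the driving promoter P3, whereas the feature table annotates the region directly upstream of the coding sequence as an Eggerthella lenta gapdh promoter. The record does not say whether these are the same element. An fd terminator follows the fusion.

The second cassette, derived from pCRISPomyces-2, uses the tcp830 promoter (partly matched as a PLtetO-1 fragment) to express the sgRNA. A lacZα stuffer with its lac promoter and operator sits between the promoter and the S. pyogenes gRNA scaffold, which is followed by a lambda t0 terminator. Golden Gate assembly replaces this stuffer with a spacer, which typically allows blue/white screening of correct clones. The plasmid is therefore a ready-to-program vector for targeted point mutation or introduction of premature stop codons.
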