Features (pLannotate 1.2.2; 22 found; start..end, strand, type, name):
      4..22      +  promoter       T3 promoter: promoter for bacteriophage T3 RNA polymerase
     49..333     +  promoter       gapdh promoter: glyceraldehyde-3-phosphate dehydrogenase promoter from Eggerthella lenta
    334..1020    +  CDS            Apobec1: ABEC1_RAT - Experimental evidence at protein level: Swiss-Prot protein existence level 1. Catalytic component of the apolipoprotein B mRNA editing enzyme complex which is responsible for the postranscriptional editing of a CAA codon for Gln to a UAA codon for stop in the APOB mRNA. May also play a role in the epigenetic regulation of gene expression by participating in DNA demethylation. From Rattus norvegicus (Rat).
   1069..5169    +  CDS            cas9: CAS9_STRP1 - Also known as csn1 From Streptococcus pyogenes serotype M1.
   5182..5430    +  CDS            UGI: UNGI_BPPB2 - Experimental evidence at protein level: Swiss-Prot protein existence level 1. This protein binds specifically and reversibly to the host uracil-DNA glycosylase, preventing removal of uracil residues from PBS2 DNA by the host uracil-excision repair system. From Bacillus phage PBS2 (Bacteriophage PBS2).
   5434..5466    -  misc_feature   MCS (fragment): pUC18/19 multiple cloning site
   5471..5609    -  CDS            M13 gene III (fragment) (sequence withheld): pIII; III; minor coat protein
   5614..5662    -  terminator     fd terminator (sequence withheld): central terminator from bacteriophage fd (Otsuka and Kunisawa, 1982)
   5666..5762    -  CDS            M13 gene VIII (fragment) (sequence withheld): pVIII; VIII; major coat protein
   5801..5822    +  promoter       PLtetO-1 promoter (fragment): modified phage lambda PL promoter with tet operator sites (Lutz and Bujard, 1997)
   5833..5849    -  rep_origin     f1 ori (fragment): f1 bacteriophage origin of replication; arrow indicates direction of (+) strand synthesis
   5854..6009    -  CDS            lacZα (fragment): LacZα fragment of β-galactosidase; lacZ fragment
   6017..6035    +  promoter       T7 promoter: promoter for bacteriophage T7 RNA polymerase
   6044..6067    -  misc_feature   MCS (fragment): pBluescript multiple cloning site
   6083..6101    -  promoter       T3 promoter: promoter for bacteriophage T3 RNA polymerase
   6146..6162    -  protein_bind   lac operator: The lac repressor binds to the lac operator to inhibit transcription in E. coli. This inhibition can be relieved by adding lactose or isopropyl-β-D-thiogalactopyranoside (IPTG). lac repressor encoded by lacI
   6170..6200    -  promoter       lac promoter: promoter for the E. coli lac operon
   6215..6236    -  protein_bind   CAP binding site: CAP binding activates transcription in the presence of cAMP. E. coli catabolite activator protein
   6278..6353    +  misc_RNA       gRNA scaffold: guide RNA scaffold for the Streptococcus pyogenes CRISPR/Cas9 system
   6375..6409    +  terminator     lambda t0 terminator: minimal transcription terminator from phage lambda (Scholtissek and Grosse, 1987)
   6451..7039    -  rep_origin     ori: high-copy-number ColE1/pMB1/pBR322/pUC origin of replication
   7248..7895    +  CDS            cat: CAT1_STAAU - Experimental evidence at transcript level: Swiss-Prot protein existence level 2. This enzyme is an effector of chloramphenicol resistance in bacteria. From Staphylococcus aureus.
>Addgene plasmid #234660 | cBEST4 | addgene full sequence | sequence record 472864 | Addgene NGS Result
TGCAATTAACCCTCACTAAAGGGAACAAAAGCTGGAGCTCCAGAATTCGCTGCTCCTTCGGTCGGACGTG
CGTCTACGGGCACCTTACCGCAGCCGTCGGCTGTGCGACACGGACGGATCGGGCGAACTGGCCGATGCTG
GGAGAAGCGCGCTGCTGTACGGCGCGCACCGGGTGCGGAGCCCCTCGGCGAGCGGTGTGAAACTTCTGTG
AATGGCCTGTTCGGTTGCTTTTTTTATACGGCTGCCAGATAAGGCTTGCAGCATCTGGGCGGCTACCGCT
ATGATCGGGGCGTTCCTGCAATTCTTAGTGCGAGTATCTGAAAGGGGATACGCATGTCCTCCGAGACCGG
CCCCGTGGCCGTGGACCCGACCCTGCGTCGCCGCATCGAGCCGCACGAGTTCGAGGTGTTCTTCGACCCG
CGCGAGCTGCGCAAGGAGACCTGCCTGCTGTACGAGATCAACTGGGGCGGCCGGCACTCCATCTGGCGCC
ACACCTCGCAGAACACCAACAAGCACGTCGAGGTCAACTTCATCGAGAAGTTCACCACCGAGCGGTACTT
CTGCCCGAACACCCGCTGCTCCATCACCTGGTTCCTGTCCTGGTCCCCCTGCGGCGAGTGCTCCCGGGCC
ATCACCGAGTTCCTGTCCCGCTACCCGCACGTCACCCTGTTCATCTACATCGCCCGGCTGTACCACCACG
CCGACCCGCGCAACCGGCAGGGCCTGCGCGACCTGATCTCCTCCGGCGTCACCATCCAGATCATGACCGA
GCAGGAGTCCGGCTACTGCTGGCGGAACTTCGTCAACTACTCCCCGTCCAACGAGGCCCACTGGCCCCGC
TACCCGCACCTGTGGGTCCGCCTGTACGTCCTGGAGCTGTACTGCATCATCCTGGGCCTGCCGCCCTGCC
TGAACATCCTGCGTCGCAAGCAGCCGCAGCTGACCTTCTTCACCATCGCCCTCCAGTCCTGCCACTACCA
GCGCCTGCCGCCCCACATCCTGTGGGCCACCGGCCTGAAGTCCGGCTCCGAGACCCCGGGCACCTCGGAG
TCCGCCACCCCGGAGTCCGACAAGAAGTACTCCATCGGCCTCGCGATCGGCACCAACTCCGTGGGCTGGG
CGGTCATCACCGACGAGTACAAGGTCCCCTCCAAGAAGTTCAAGGTCCTGGGCAACACCGACCGGCACTC
GATCAAGAAGAACCTGATCGGCGCCCTGCTCTTCGACAGCGGCGAGACCGCCGAGGCGACCCGCCTGAAG
CGGACCGCGCGTCGCCGCTACACCCGGCGCAAGAACCGCATCTGCTACCTGCAGGAAATCTTCTCCAACG
AGATGGCCAAGGTGGACGACTCGTTCTTCCACCGCCTGGAGGAGAGCTTCCTGGTGGAGGAGGACAAGAA
GCACGAGCGCCACCCGATCTTCGGCAACATCGTGGACGAGGTGGCCTACCACGAGAAGTACCCCACCATC
TACCACCTCCGCAAGAAGCTGGTGGACTCGACCGACAAGGCGGACCTGCGGCTCATCTACCTGGCCCTCG
CGCACATGATCAAGTTCCGCGGCCACTTCCTCATCGAGGGCGACCTGAACCCGGACAACTCCGACGTGGA
CAAGCTCTTCATCCAGCTGGTGCAGACCTACAACCAGCTGTTCGAGGAGAACCCCATCAACGCCAGCGGC
GTGGACGCCAAGGCGATCCTCTCCGCGCGCCTGAGCAAGTCCCGGCGCCTGGAGAACCTCATCGCCCAGC
TGCCGGGCGAGAAGAAGAACGGCCTCTTCGGCAACCTGATCGCGCTGTCGCTCGGCCTGACCCCCAACTT
CAAGAGCAACTTCGACCTGGCCGAGGACGCGAAGCTCCAGCTGTCCAAGGACACCTACGACGACGACCTG
GACAACCTGCTCGCCCAGATCGGCGACCAGTACGCGGACCTCTTCCTGGCCGCGAAGAACCTCTCGGACG
CCATCCTGCTCAGCGACATCCTGCGGGTCAACACCGAGATCACCAAGGCCCCGCTGTCGGCGAGCATGAT
CAAGCGGTACGACGAGCACCACCAGGACCTGACCCTGCTCAAGGCCCTCGTGCGCCAGCAGCTGCCCGAG
AAGTACAAGGAAATCTTCTTCGACCAGTCCAAGAACGGCTACGCCGGCTACATCGACGGCGGCGCGTCGC
AGGAGGAGTTCTACAAGTTCATCAAGCCGATCCTGGAGAAGATGGACGGCACCGAGGAGCTGCTCGTCAA
GCTGAACCGCGAGGACCTGCTCCGCAAGCAGCGGACCTTCGACAACGGCTCCATCCCGCACCAGATCCAC
CTGGGCGAGCTCCACGCCATCCTCCGGCGCCAGGAGGACTTCTACCCCTTCCTGAAGGACAACCGCGAGA
AGATCGAGAAGATCCTGACCTTCCGCATCCCGTACTACGTCGGCCCCCTGGCCCGCGGCAACTCCCGGTT
CGCGTGGATGACCCGGAAGTCGGAGGAGACCATCACCCCGTGGAACTTCGAGGAGGTCGTGGACAAGGGC
GCGTCCGCGCAGTCGTTCATCGAGCGCATGACCAACTTCGACAAGAACCTCCCGAACGAGAAGGTCCTGC
CCAAGCACTCCCTGCTCTACGAGTACTTCACCGTGTACAACGAGCTGACCAAGGTCAAGTACGTGACCGA
GGGCATGCGGAAGCCGGCCTTCCTGTCGGGCGAGCAGAAGAAGGCGATCGTGGACCTGCTCTTCAAGACC
AACCGCAAGGTCACCGTGAAGCAGCTGAAGGAGGACTACTTCAAGAAGATCGAGTGCTTCGACTCCGTCG
AGATCAGCGGCGTGGAGGACCGCTTCAACGCCTCCCTGGGCACCTACCACGACCTGCTCAAGATCATCAA
GGACAAGGACTTCCTCGACAACGAGGAGAACGAGGACATCCTGGAGGACATCGTCCTCACCCTGACCCTC
TTCGAGGACCGCGAGATGATCGAGGAGCGGCTCAAGACCTACGCCCACCTGTTCGACGACAAGGTGATGA
AGCAGCTGAAGCGTCGCCGCTACACCGGCTGGGGCCGCCTCTCCCGGAAGCTGATCAACGGCATCCGGGA
CAAGCAGAGCGGCAAGACCATCCTGGACTTCCTCAAGTCCGACGGCTTCGCCAACCGCAACTTCATGCAG
CTCATCCACGACGACAGCCTGACCTTCAAGGAGGACATCCAGAAGGCCCAGGTCTCGGGCCAGGGCGACA
GCCTCCACGAGCACATCGCCAACCTGGCGGGCTCCCCGGCGATCAAGAAGGGCATCCTCCAGACCGTCAA
GGTCGTGGACGAGCTGGTCAAGGTGATGGGCCGCCACAAGCCCGAGAACATCGTGATCGAGATGGCCCGG
GAGAACCAGACCACCCAGAAGGGCCAGAAGAACTCGCGCGAGCGGATGAAGCGGATCGAGGAGGGCATCA
AGGAGCTCGGCAGCCAGATCCTGAAGGAGCACCCGGTCGAGAACACCCAGCTGCAGAACGAGAAGCTGTA
CCTCTACTACCTGCAGAACGGCCGCGACATGTACGTGGACCAGGAGCTCGACATCAACCGGCTGTCCGAC
TACGACGTGGACCACATCGTGCCGCAGTCCTTCCTGAAGGACGACTCGATCGACAACAAGGTCCTGACCC
GCTCGGACAAGAACCGGGGCAAGTCCGACAACGTGCCCTCGGAGGAGGTCGTGAAGAAGATGAAGAACTA
CTGGCGCCAGCTGCTCAACGCCAAGCTCATCACCCAGCGCAAGTTCGACAACCTGACCAAGGCCGAGCGG
GGCGGCCTGAGCGAGCTCGACAAGGCGGGCTTCATCAAGCGCCAGCTGGTCGAGACCCGGCAGATCACCA
AGCACGTGGCCCAGATCCTGGACTCCCGGATGAACACCAAGTACGACGAGAACGACAAGCTGATCCGCGA
GGTCAAGGTGATCACCCTCAAGAGCAAGCTGGTCTCCGACTTCCGCAAGGACTTCCAGTTCTACAAGGTC
CGGGAGATCAACAACTACCACCACGCCCACGACGCGTACCTGAACGCCGTCGTGGGCACCGCGCTGATCA
AGAAGTACCCGAAGCTGGAGTCCGAGTTCGTCTACGGCGACTACAAGGTCTACGACGTGCGCAAGATGAT
CGCCAAGAGCGAGCAGGAGATCGGCAAGGCCACCGCGAAGTACTTCTTCTACTCCAACATCATGAACTTC
TTCAAGACCGAGATCACCCTGGCCAACGGCGAGATCCGCAAGCGGCCCCTGATCGAGACCAACGGCGAGA
CCGGCGAGATCGTCTGGGACAAGGGCCGCGACTTCGCCACCGTCCGGAAGGTGCTGTCGATGCCGCAGGT
CAACATCGTGAAGAAAACCGAGGTGCAGACCGGCGGCTTCAGCAAGGAGTCCATCCTCCCCAAGCGCAAC
AGCGACAAGCTGATCGCCCGGAAGAAGGACTGGGACCCGAAGAAGTACGGCGGCTTCGACAGCCCCACCG
TCGCCTACTCCGTGCTGGTCGTGGCGAAGGTCGAGAAGGGCAAGAGCAAGAAGCTGAAGTCCGTGAAGGA
GCTGCTCGGCATCACCATCATGGAGCGCTCCTCGTTCGAGAAGAACCCGATCGACTTCCTGGAGGCCAAG
GGCTACAAGGAGGTCAAGAAGGACCTCATCATCAAGCTGCCCAAGTACAGCCTGTTCGAGCTGGAGAACG
GCCGCAAGCGGATGCTCGCCTCCGCGGGCGAGCTGCAGAAGGGCAACGAGCTGGCCCTCCCGTCGAAGTA
CGTCAACTTCCTGTACCTCGCGTCCCACTACGAGAAGCTGAAGGGCTCGCCCGAGGACAACGAGCAGAAG
CAGCTCTTCGTGGAGCAGCACAAGCACTACCTGGACGAGATCATCGAGCAGATCAGCGAGTTCAGCAAGC
GCGTCATCCTGGCCGACGCGAACCTCGACAAGGTGCTGTCCGCCTACAACAAGCACCGCGACAAGCCGAT
CCGGGAGCAGGCGGAGAACATCATCCACCTGTTCACCCTCACCAACCTGGGCGCCCCCGCCGCGTTCAAG
TACTTCGACACCACCATCGACCGCAAGCGGTACACCTCCACCAAGGAGGTCCTCGACGCGACCCTGATCC
ACCAGAGCATCACCGGCCTGTACGAGACCCGCATCGACCTGTCCCAGCTCGGCGGCGACTCCGGCGGCTC
CACCAACCTGTCCGACATCATCGAGAAGGAGACCGGCAAGCAGCTGGTCATCCAGGAGTCCATCCTGATG
CTGCCGGAGGAAGTCGAGGAAGTCATCGGCAACAAGCCCGAGTCCGACATCCTGGTCCACACCGCCTACG
ACGAGTCCACCGACGAGAACGTCATGCTGCTGACCTCGGACGCCCCCGAGTACAAGCCCTGGGCCCTGGT
CATCCAGGACTCCAACGGCGAGAACAAGATCAAGATGCTGTGATCTAGAGGATCCCCGGGTACCGAGCTC
GGATTCCCCA
[292 nt withheld, positions 5471-5762]
ACTAGTCTGTTGGCTACTCTATCATTGATAGTGGTAGGATCCCTATCAGTGATAGAGATAAGTCTTCTCA
GCCGCTACAGGGCGCGTCCCATTCGCCATTCAGGCTGCGCAACTGTTGGGAAGGGGGATCGGTGCGGGCC
TCTTCGCTATTACGCCAGCTGGCGAAAGGGGGATGTGCTGCAAGGCGATTAAGTTGGGTAACGCCAGGGT
TTTCCCAGTCACGACGTTGTAAAACGACGGCCAGTGAGCGCGCGTAATACGACTCACTATAGGGCGAATT
GGGTACCGGGCCCCCCCTCGAGGTCCTCCAGCTTTTGTTCCCTTTAGTGAGGGTTAATTGCGCGCTTGGC
GTAATCATGGTCATAGCTGTTTCCTGTGTGAAATTGTTATCCGCTCACAATTCCACACAACATACGAGCC
GGAAGCATAAAGTGTAAAGCCTGGGGTGCCTAATGAGTGAGCTAACTCACATTAATTGCGTTGCGCTCAC
TGCCCGCTTCCACCGGTGAAGACATGTTTTAGAGCTAGAAATAGCAAGTTAAAATAAGGCTAGTCCGTTA
TCAACTTGAAAAAGTGGCACCGAGTCGGTGCTTTTTACTCCATCTGGATTTGTTCAGAACGCTCGGTTGC
CGCCGGGCGTTTTTTATCTAGAGGCCAGGAACCGTAAAAAGGCCGCGTTGCTGGCGTTTTTCCATAGGCT
CCGCCCCCCTGACGAGCATCACAAAAATCGACGCTCAAGTCAGAGGTGGCGAAACCCGACAGGACTATAA
AGATACCAGGCGTTTCCCCCTGGAAGCTCCCTCGTGCGCTCTCCTGTTCCGACCCTGCCGCTTACCGGAT
ACCTGTCCGCCTTTCTCCCTTCGGGAAGCGTGGCGCTTTCTCATAGCTCACGCTGTAGGTATCTCAGTTC
GGTGTAGGTCGTTCGCTCCAAGCTGGGCTGTGTGCACGACCCCCCCGTTCAGCCCGACCGCTGCGCCTTA
TCCGGTAACTATCGTCTTGAGTCCAACCCGGTAAGACACGACTTATCGCCACTGGCAGCAGCCACTGGTA
ACAGGATTAGCAGAGCGAGGTATGTAGGCGGTGCTACAGAGTTCTTGAAGTGGTGGCCTAACTACGGCTA
CACTAGAAGAACAGTATTTGGTATCTGCGCTCTGCTGAAGCCAGTTACCTTCGGAAAAAGAGTTGGTAGC
TCTTGATCCGGCAAACAAACCACCGCTGGTAGCGGTGGTTTTTTTGTTTGCAAGCAGCAGATTACGCGCA
GAAAAAAAGGATCTCAAGCGGCCGCATCCCATTATGCTTTGGCAGTTTATTCTTGACATGTAGTGAGGGG
GCTGGTATAATCACATACGGCCGATAAAGCAAGCATATAATATTGCGTTTCATCTTTAGAAGCGAATTTC
GCCAATATTATAATTATCAAAGAGAGGGGTGGCAAACGGTATTTGGCATTATTAGGTTAAAAAATGTAGA
AGGAGAGTGAAACCCATGAACTTTAATAAAATTGATTTAGACAATTGGAAGAGAAAAGAGATATTTAATC
ATTATTTGAACCAACAAACGACTTTTAGTATAACCACAGAAATTGATATTAGTGTTTTATACCGAAACAT
AAAACAAGAAGGATATAAATTTTACCCTGCATTTATTTTCTTAGTGACAAGGGTGATAAACTCAAATACA
GCTTTTAGAACTGGTTACAATAGCGACGGAGAGTTAGGTTATTGGGATAAGTTAGAGCCACTTTATACAA
TTTTTGATGGTGTATCTAAAACATTCTCTGGTATTTGGACTCCTGTAAAGAATGACTTCAAAGAGTTTTA
TGATTTATACCTTTCTGATGTAGAGAAATATAATGGTTCGGGGAAATTGTTTCCCAAAACACCTATACCT
GAAAATGCTTTTTCTCTTTCTATTATTCCATGGACTTCATTTACTGGGTTTAACTTAAATATCAATAATA
ATAGTAATTACCTTCTACCCATTATTACAGCAGGAAAATTCATTAATAAAGGTAATTCAATATATTTACC
GCTATCTTTACAGGTACATCATTCTGTTTGTGATGGTTATCATGCAGGATTGTTTATGAACTCTATTCAG
GAATTGTCAGATAGGCCTAATGACTGGCTTTTATAATATGAGATAATGCCGACTGTACTTTTTACAGTCG
GTTTTCTAATGTCACTAACCTGCCCCGTTAGTTGATGCATGATCATCATAATTCTGTCTCATTATCTAGA
GTCGCCATTGGGGAAGAAGAGCAGGATTTGCCTGCGGTTGACCGAGACGGAGTGGGCGACGATGAACCGG
ATGGCGTTCGCGTGCGGTCAGATGGATATCTCCATGGACACCCACATGGATATCTCCATGGACACCCACA
TGGATATCTCCATGGACACCCACATGGATATCTCCATCAAATCGAAGGTAAGCAAGCTAGACGGTTCATG
TACATGAACCGAACGCAGCACCTCCCTCGCCTTGCGGCGCTGGAGCAACAACCCGAGTGCCGAAGGCCGA
TGGAAGAGGAAAAAGCCGCAAGGCGAGGGAGGTGCTGCGTTCGCGTTTGGGACAACGTTTAGCGTCAGTC
GAACAGTGGAATCTCGCCGGGTAGATGCTTCGATTTCTCCGCCGCCTCGTCCTCGCGCTCCTTGCGAGCC
CTGTAGCAGCGTTGACGCACGGCACCCTGGCTCATGTTGAAATGCTCGGCGGTCTGCGGCCATGTATGGC
CCTCGTCATCGTGATATGAGCGGACTGCTTCGCGCATAGCGGCTTGTTCATCAATCCAATCCTCGCGCTT
CATTGCCACCCAGCTCTGAATGGTGCGCGTGGAGACGCCGTATGCTTCAGCTAATTCACGTGCAGACACC
GGGCGCTTCTTCCTCAAAGTCGTCCTTACCATTCCAGTGCCTCCTTCATGACCTGCTGATATTTGTTCTC
ACCGTGTTTGTGTCCTCGTGCGGATTGGATGGCGATGAATGTGGCTGCGTTGGCAATGGCACCGTCGAGC
CACATGCGGCTGCGGGTGACGATCCATTTGTGGATGCTCTTGGCGATGTCCTCGACCTCACGCGCGTGCA
GCGGATCGGGGAACAGCGAGACGTTGAGTTCGTGGCAGGTGCGGCGCACGTATAGGCGCAATGCCTCGCT
GCTGGCCTCCGAACGGTCGGGCAGCCGCCGCACGTAGCGGTAGGCGAGCGTGCGGGCCTTGTCGAAGAGC
GTGCAGTTGCGTCCCAGCCCCTGCGTGCGGGCGCGCTTGGTGCGCTTCCAGCTGACGGGCGGCATGTCCC
CGTGTTCCTGGAGCGACTGCACGAGCTGTTCCAGGTCGTAGGTGTCCCACTCGATGATGTCCGACGCCCA
CGCCGGATGCTCGGGGTTCTTCATCAGAAGTCCCGAATAGCCCATGTCCCCGTCGCAGGAGCGGCGCAGT
CCCTCCGTGGTGGCGTGCAGGAGCTTCAACGGCTTGAGACGCGCCAGATCGGTTCTGGGCACCGGAAAGG
TGAGCACCCAGCCCGCGTGAGCGTGCCCGTTGGCCGGGTTCTCCGCGATCCAGTTCGGCCGCATGCCCTC
GTGCTCCCACAGGGCCATCGCCTTGGCGTTCGCGTCGTCGATGTCCACCACGATCGTGTTCACCAGCGCG
GCGGGGTTCGCCTCGATGTGCTTGCATTTGAGCGCGTCGGCGCGGCTCCTGCGGTGCAGCTGGGAGTAGT
CGTCGTCGCAGCACAGCGGGCGTTCGGGCAGCCACCAGCCTTCGAACGTGCGCGACAGCTCAAGCGTCGG
CTGCGAATACTCATCGGACATGGCTACAGCATACATCGTATTTGTACAGTGAACAAATACGCGGGAACCA
AGTCAGATATTTCAGCCCAGCGAAGCGTCGGCTGAACCCAGCCCAGCACATCCTGCACGAAAAGCCGCTG
GACGGCCCTCAGCCGCTTCTCCACGCCGCTCACGTATGCGCGAGCCTCTCTGACCTGTTCGGCCGCGTGG
AGGCCACTCACGGACGTTTCTGAGCCGTCTGAGCCGTCGGCGTCCGCTGCGCGTTCCGCAGGCTGAGGC
